Addgene plasmid #223347: pAAV-hSyn-IgK-R-deLACCO1-COBRA
Purpose: Biosensor for extracellular L-lactate
Depositing lab: Marie-Eve Paquet. Depositing organization: Universite Laval. Publication: A red fluorescent genetically encoded biosensor for in vivo imaging of extracellular L-lactate dynamics. Kamijo Y, Machler P, Ness N, Vu CQ, Kusakizako T, Mannuthodikayil J, Ku Z, Boisvert M, Grebenik E, Miyazaki I, Hashizume R, Sato H, Liu R, Hori Y, Tomita T, Katayama T, Furube A, Caraveo G, Paquet ME, Drobizhev M, Nureki O, Arai S, Brancaccio M, Campbell RE, Kleinfeld D, Nasu Y. Nat Commun. 2025 Oct 29;16(1):9531. doi: 10.1038/s41467-025-64484-x. PubMed 41162396.
Backbone
  Vector backbone: pAAV
  Vector type: AAV
Growth in bacteria
  Bacterial resistance: Ampicillin, 100 μg/mL
  Growth temperature: 37°C
  Growth strain: NEB Stable
  Copy number: High Copy
Gene/Insert
  Gene/Insert name: deLACCO1
  Species: Synthetic
  Tag / fusion protein: GPI-COBL9 Anchor (C terminal on insert)
  Cloning method: Restriction Enzyme; 5′ cloning site Unknown (unknown if destroyed); 3′ cloning site Unknown (unknown if destroyed)
Terms and licenses: Academic/Nonprofit Terms; Industry Terms: Not Available to Industry
How to cite: pAAV-hSyn-IgK-R-deLACCO1-COBRA was a gift from Marie-Eve Paquet (Addgene plasmid # 223347 ; http://n2t.net/addgene:223347 ; RRID:Addgene_223347)
