[The description below was written by a language model from this plasmid's Addgene catalogue record and pLannotate feature annotations shown in this document.]
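Description:
pAAV-hSyn-IgK-R-deLACCO1-COBRA is a 6,670-nt AAV transfer plasmid built on a pAAV backbone for neuronal expression of a red fluorescent, genetically encoded protein from a biosensor series for extracellular L-lactate. It is propagated in bacteria as a high-copy plasmid through a ColE1/pUC-type origin and selected with ampicillin via the β-lactamase gene. An f1 phage origin is also present. The expression cassette is flanked by AAV2 inverted terminal repeats, which allow the intervening DNA to be packaged into recombinant AAV particles. The automated annotation detects a complete ITR on the right side but only short fragments on the left, which may reflect the difficulty of sequencing and annotating these structured repeats. The recorded use of a recombination-deficient strain is consistent with the need to maintain ITR stability.

Expression is driven by the human synapsin I promoter, which confers neuron-specific transcription. The open reading frame begins with a mouse immunoglobulin kappa leader (IgK), annotated as a kappa light-chain fragment, which directs the protein into the secretory pathway. It continues through the synthetic deLACCO1 insert. The central region matched to HyPerRed most likely reflects a shared circularly permuted red fluorescent protein module rather than a peroxide sensor, while the flanking unannotated portions presumably hold the lactate-binding domain. At the C terminus, a fragment of Arabidopsis COBL9 supplies a GPI anchor signal (the "COBRA" element), tethering the protein to the outer face of the plasma membrane. A WPRE and the human growth hormone polyadenylation signal enhance transcript stability and processing. Small T7 promoter and HIV LTR hits upstream of the coding sequence appear to be cloning remnants. The record does not explain how deLACCO1 differs from other variants in the series.
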