Features (pLannotate 1.2.2; 18 found; start..end, strand, type, name):
     12..39      +  repeat_region  AAV2 ITR (fragment): inverted terminal repeat of adeno-associated virus serotype 2 inverted
     68..95      +  repeat_region  AAV2 ITR (fragment): inverted terminal repeat of adeno-associated virus serotype 2 inverted
    175..622     +  promoter       hSyn promoter: human synapsin I promoter; confers neuron-specific expression (Kügler et al., 2003)
    668..701     +  LTR            5' LTR (truncated) (fragment): truncated 5' long terminal repeat (LTR) from HIV-1
    717..735     +  promoter       T7 promoter: promoter for bacteriophage T7 RNA polymerase
    778..840     +  CDS            KV3A9_MOUSE (fragment): Experimental evidence at protein level: Swiss-Prot protein existence level 1. From Mus musculus (Mouse).
   1424..2148    +  CDS            HyPerRed (fragment): red fluorescent genetically encoded indicator for H2O2 ()
   2686..2781    +  CDS            COBL9 (fragment): COBL9_ARATH - Experimental evidence at transcript level: Swiss-Prot protein existence level 2. From Arabidopsis thaliana (Mouse-ear cress).
   2797..3385    +  misc_feature   WPRE: woodchuck hepatitis virus posttranscriptional regulatory element
   3417..3893    +  polyA_signal   hGH poly(A) signal: human growth hormone polyadenylation signal
   3933..4073    +  repeat_region  AAV2 ITR: inverted terminal repeat of adeno-associated virus serotype 2 inverted
   4078..4129    -  misc_feature   bom (fragment): basis of mobility region from pBR322
   4148..4603    +  rep_origin     f1 ori (sequence partly withheld): f1 bacteriophage origin of replication; arrow indicates direction of (+) strand synthesis
   4604..4653    -  misc_feature   bom (fragment): basis of mobility region from pBR322
   4755..4790    -  CDS            rop (fragment): Rop protein, which maintains plasmids at low copy number; rop
   4885..4989    +  promoter       AmpR promoter: bla
   4990..5850    +  CDS            AmpR: β-lactamase; bla; confers resistance to ampicillin, carbenicillin, and related antibiotics
   6021..6609    +  rep_origin     ori: high-copy-number ColE1/pMB1/pBR322/pUC origin of replication
>Addgene plasmid #223347 | pAAV-hSyn-IgK-R-deLACCO1-COBRA | addgene full sequence | sequence record 441736 | Addgene NGS Result
CCTGCAGGCAGCTGCGCGCTCGCTCGCTCACTGAGGCCGCCCGGGCGTCGGGCGACCTTTGGTCGCCCGG
CCTCAGTGAGCGAGCGAGCGCGCAGAGAGGGAGTGGCCAACTCCATCACTAGGGGTTCCTGCGGCCGCAC
GCGTGTGTCTAGACTGCAGAGGGCCCTGCGTATGAGTGCAAGTGGGTTTTAGGACCAGGATGAGGCGGGG
TGGGGGTGCCTACCTGACGACCGACCCCGACCCACTGGACAAGCACCCAACCCCCATTCCCCAAATTGCG
CATCCCCTATCAGAGAGGGGGAGGGGAAACAGGATGCGGCGAGGCGCGTGCGCACTGCCAGCTTCAGCAC
CGCGGACAGTGCCTTCGCCCCCGCCTGGCGGCGCGCGCCACCGCCGCCTCAGCACTGAAGGCGCGCTGAC
GTCACTCGCCGGTCCCCCGCAAACTCCCCTTCCCGGCCACCTTGGTCGCGTCCGCGCCGCCGCCGGCCCA
GCCGGACCGCACCACGCGAGGCGCGAGATAGGGGGGCACGGGCGCGACCATCTGCGCTGCGGCGCCGGCG
ACTCAGCGCTGCCTCAGTCTGCGGTGGGCAGCGGAGGAGTCGTGTCGTGCCTGAGAGCGCAGTCGAGAAG
GTACCGGATCGGACGAATAACGCGTGGATCCACCGGTGAGCTCTCTGGCTAACTAGAGAACCCACTGCTT
ACTGGCTTATCGAAATTAATACGACTCACTATAGGGAGACCCAAGCTGGCTAGCGTGCCGCCACCATGGC
CTCGAGAATGGAGACCGACACCCTGCTGCTGTGGGTGCTGCTGCTGTGGGTGCCCGGCTCCACCGGCGAC
AGATCTATGTTCTCTCCCATGGCAGTGGCCCAGGCTCGACGCTATAAGTGGAGGATTCAAACCGCGTGGG
ATGCTGGAACAGTAGGCTACAGTCTGTTCCAAAAGTTTACGGAGCGGGTAAAGGAGCTGACGGATGGTCA
GCTTGAGGTCCAGCCTCTTCCAGCGGGTGCGGTCGTAGGCACGTTTGATATGTTCGACGCGGTCAAGACT
GGAGTTTTGGACGGAATGAATCCTTTCACGAACTATTGGGCAGAGAGGATGCCGGTTACAGCTTTCCTCT
CCAGCTACGCCCTCGGGTTGGACCGACCTGACCAGTGGGAAACATGGTTTTACTCCCTGGGTGGCCTCGA
CAACGCCCGACGAGCCTTTGCCGAGCAAGGCCTCTTCTACGTGGGACCAGTTCAGCACGACCTCAATACA
ATTCATTCAAAGAAGCCGATCCGGAGATTTGAGGACTTCAAAGGTGTCAAGCTCCGAGTGCCAGGCGGCA
TGATTGCGGAAGTCTTTGCGGCCGCAGGAGCTTCCACCGTCCTCTTGCCTGGGGGGGAGGTCAACCCCGC
TCTGGAAAGAGGGGCAGTGACTGCGGTTTCCGAGCGGATGTACCCCGAGGACGGCGCCCTGAAGAGCGAG
ATCAAGAAGGGGCTGAGGCTGAAGGACGGCGGCCACTACGCCGCCGTGGTCAAGACCACCTACAAGGCCA
AGAAGCCCGTGCAGCTGCCCGGCGCCTACGTCGTCGACATCCGGTTGGACATCGTGTCCCACAACGAGGA
CTACACTATCGTGGAACAGTGCGAACGCGCCGAGGGCCGCCACTCCACCGGCGGCGTGGTCGAGCTGGAC
AAGGGAGGTACAGGCGGGAGTCTGTTGAGCAAGGGCGAGGAGGTTGACATGGCCATCGTCAAGGAGTTCA
TGCGCTTCAAGGTGCACATGGAGGGCTCCGTGAACGGCCACGAGTTCGAGATCGAGGGCGAGGGCGAGGG
CCGCCCCTACGAGGCCTTTCAGACCGCTAAGCTGAAGGTGACCAAGGGTGGCCCCCTGCCCTTCGCCTGG
GACATCCTATCCCCTCAGTTCATGTACGGCTCCAAGGCCTACATTAAGCACCCAGCCGACATCCCCGACT
ACTTCAAGCTGTCCTTCCCCGAGGGCTTCAGGTGGGAGCGCGTGATGTACTTCGAGGACGGCGGCATTAT
TCACGTTGACCAGGACTCCTCCCTGCAGGACGGCGTATTCATCTACAAGGTGAAGCTGCGCGGCACCAAC
TTCCCCCCCGACGGCCCCGTAATGCAGAAGAAGACCATGGGCTGGGAGCGGGGGCGTAGTGCGGCCAACT
TTGTCGGGCCTGCAGTAAACTATAACTTGGGGTTCCATCAGGAGGCAAAGTACATCATAATGGGGCCTCC
AGAGACGCCTGCCATTCATCAACCTGTAGACCTTATGGACTTCACCATAAACCTTAATCGGTGGCGAAGC
CTTCCAAAGCCTCTGCAAGAAAGATTCATCGCGGCGGTTCACGAGTACTCTTGGATTCACTACGCAGGCA
TTCGGAAGGCTAATTTGGAGGCGTGGCCGAAATATCGGCAGGCAGGTGTAGAGGTCATCCGGCTGGGCAA
CGAGGATGTTAGAAAGTTCAGGCGACTTGCTATCCCCATTTGGTTTAAGTGGGCTAAGATGGATAAATAC
TCACGAGAGGCTTTCGCGTCCCAACTGGAGTATATGAGAGGTATAGGTCACGTTACGGACGAGGAATTGA
AGGGCTTGAGCCTGGGCTCCACCTCCGGCTCCGGCAAGCCCGGCTCCGGCGAGGGCTCCACCAAGGGCGA
ATTCTCAGATAACGACTACGGTAAAGATGGGTTGGCTGGGGCTTCCGGAGGCAGACGAAATGGCGCTATA
ACTGTGCTCAGTTTCATAACGTTCTACGTGGCAGCATTTATGGTATTGTTGTAGAAGCTTATCGATAATC
AACCTCTGGATTACAAAATTTGTGAAAGATTGACTGGTATTCTTAACTATGTTGCTCCTTTTACGCTATG
TGGATACGCTGCTTTAATGCCTTTGTATCATGCTATTGCTTCCCGTATGGCTTTCATTTTCTCCTCCTTG
TATAAATCCTGGTTGCTGTCTCTTTATGAGGAGTTGTGGCCCGTTGTCAGGCAACGTGGCGTGGTGTGCA
CTGTGTTTGCTGACGCAACCCCCACTGGTTGGGGCATTGCCACCACCTGTCAGCTCCTTTCCGGGACTTT
CGCTTTCCCCCTCCCTATTGCCACGGCGGAACTCATCGCCGCCTGCCTTGCCCGCTGCTGGACAGGGGCT
CGGCTGTTGGGCACTGACAATTCCGTGGTGTTGTCGGGGAAATCATCGTCCTTTCCTTGGCTGCTCGCCT
ATGTTGCCACCTGGATTCTGCGCGGGACGTCCTTCTGCTACGTCCCTTCGGCCCTCAATCCAGCGGACCT
TCCTTCCCGCGGCCTGCTGCCGGCTCTGCGGCCTCTTCCGCGTCTTCGCCTTCGCCCTCAGACGAGTCGG
ATCTCCCTTTGGGCCGCCTCCCCGCATCGATACCGAGCGCTGCTCGAGAGATCTACGGGTGGCATCCCTG
TGACCCCTCCCCAGTGCCTCTCCTGGCCCTGGAAGTTGCCACTCCAGTGCCCACCAGCCTTGTCCTAATA
AAATTAAGTTGCATCATTTTGTCTGACTAGGTGTCCTTCTATAATATTATGGGGTGGAGGGGGGTGGTAT
GGAGCAAGGGGCAAGTTGGGAAGACAACCTGTAGGGCCTGCGGGGTCTATTGGGAACCAAGCTGGAGTGC
AGTGGCACAATCTTGGCTCACTGCAATCTCCGCCTCCTGGGTTCAAGCGATTCTCCTGCCTCAGCCTCCC
GAGTTGTTGGGATTCCAGGCATGCATGACCAGGCTCAGCTAATTTTTGTTTTTTTGGTAGAGACGGGGTT
TCACCATATTGGCCAGGCTGGTCTCCAACTCCTAATCTCAGGTGATCTACCCACCTTGGCCTCCCAAATT
GCTGGGATTACAGGCGTGAACCACTGCTCCCTTCCCTGTCCTTCTGATTTTGTAGGTAACCACGTGCGGA
CCGAGCGGCCGCAGGAACCCCTAGTGATGGAGTTGGCCACTCCCTCTCTGCGCGCTCGCTCGCTCACTGA
GGCCGGGCGACCAAAGGTCGCCCGACGCCCGGGCTTTGCCCGGGCGGCCTCAGTGAGCGAGCGAGCGCGC
AGCTGCCTGCAGGGGCGCCTGATGCGGTATTTTCTCCTTACGCATCTGTGCGGTATTTCACACCGCATA
[95 nt withheld, positions 4130-4224]
T
[46 nt withheld, positions 4226-4271]
C
[141 nt withheld, positions 4273-4413]
CCTTTGACGTTGGAGTCCACGTTCTTT
[37 nt withheld, positions 4441-4477]
ACTCTATCTCGGGCTATTCTTTTGATTTATAAGGGATTTTGCCGATTTCGGTCTATTGGTTAAAAAATGA
GCTGATTTAACAAAAATTTAACGCGAATTTTAACAAAATATTAACGTTTACAATTTTATGGTGCACTCTC
AGTACAATCTGCTCTGATGCCGCATAGTTAAGCCAGCCCCGACACCCGCCAACACCCGCTGACGCGCCCT
GACGGGCTTGTCTGCTCCCGGCATCCGCTTACAGACAAGCTGTGACCGTCTCCGGGAGCTGCATGTGTCA
GAGGTTTTCACCGTCATCACCGAAACGCGCGAGACGAAAGGGCCTCGTGATACGCCTATTTTTATAGGTT
AATGTCATGATAATAATGGTTTCTTAGACGTCAGGTGGCACTTTTCGGGGAAATGTGCGCGGAACCCCTA
TTTGTTTATTTTTCTAAATACATTCAAATATGTATCCGCTCATGAGACAATAACCCTGATAAATGCTTCA
ATAATATTGAAAAAGGAAGAGTATGAGTATTCAACATTTCCGTGTCGCCCTTATTCCCTTTTTTGCGGCA
TTTTGCCTTCCTGTTTTTGCTCACCCAGAAACGCTGGTGAAAGTAAAAGATGCTGAAGATCAGTTGGGTG
CACGAGTGGGTTACATCGAACTGGATCTCAACAGCGGTAAGATCCTTGAGAGTTTTCGCCCCGAAGAACG
TTTTCCAATGATGAGCACTTTTAAAGTTCTGCTATGTGGCGCGGTATTATCCCGTATTGACGCCGGGCAA
GAGCAACTCGGTCGCCGCATACACTATTCTCAGAATGACTTGGTTGAGTACTCACCAGTCACAGAAAAGC
ATCTTACGGATGGCATGACAGTAAGAGAATTATGCAGTGCTGCCATAACCATGAGTGATAACACTGCGGC
CAACTTACTTCTGACAACGATCGGAGGACCGAAGGAGCTAACCGCTTTTTTGCACAACATGGGGGATCAT
GTAACTCGCCTTGATCGTTGGGAACCGGAGCTGAATGAAGCCATACCAAACGACGAGCGTGACACCACGA
TGCCTGTAGCAATGGCAACAACGTTGCGCAAACTATTAACTGGCGAACTACTTACTCTAGCTTCCCGGCA
ACAATTAATAGACTGGATGGAGGCGGATAAAGTTGCAGGACCACTTCTGCGCTCGGCCCTTCCGGCTGGC
TGGTTTATTGCTGATAAATCTGGAGCCGGTGAGCGTGGGTCTCGCGGTATCATTGCAGCACTGGGGCCAG
ATGGTAAGCCCTCCCGTATCGTAGTTATCTACACGACGGGGAGTCAGGCAACTATGGATGAACGAAATAG
ACAGATCGCTGAGATAGGTGCCTCACTGATTAAGCATTGGTAACTGTCAGACCAAGTTTACTCATATATA
CTTTAGATTGATTTAAAACTTCATTTTTAATTTAAAAGGATCTAGGTGAAGATCCTTTTTGATAATCTCA
TGACCAAAATCCCTTAACGTGAGTTTTCGTTCCACTGAGCGTCAGACCCCGTAGAAAAGATCAAAGGATC
TTCTTGAGATCCTTTTTTTCTGCGCGTAATCTGCTGCTTGCAAACAAAAAAACCACCGCTACCAGCGGTG
GTTTGTTTGCCGGATCAAGAGCTACCAACTCTTTTTCCGAAGGTAACTGGCTTCAGCAGAGCGCAGATAC
CAAATACTGTTCTTCTAGTGTAGCCGTAGTTAGGCCACCACTTCAAGAACTCTGTAGCACCGCCTACATA
CCTCGCTCTGCTAATCCTGTTACCAGTGGCTGCTGCCAGTGGCGATAAGTCGTGTCTTACCGGGTTGGAC
TCAAGACGATAGTTACCGGATAAGGCGCAGCGGTCGGGCTGAACGGGGGGTTCGTGCACACAGCCCAGCT
TGGAGCGAACGACCTACACCGAACTGAGATACCTACAGCGTGAGCTATGAGAAAGCGCCACGCTTCCCGA
AGGGAGAAAGGCGGACAGGTATCCGGTAAGCGGCAGGGTCGGAACAGGAGAGCGCACGAGGGAGCTTCCA
GGGGGAAACGCCTGGTATCTTTATAGTCCTGTCGGGTTTCGCCACCTCTGACTTGAGCGTCGATTTTTGT
GATGCTCGTCAGGGGGGCGGAGCCTATGGAAAAACGCCAGCAACGCGGCCTTTTTACGGTTCCTGGCCTT
TTGCTGGCCTTTTGCTCACATGT
